Addgene plasmid #58894: pEGFP TEM4 DEL NTERM
Purpose: Expresses GFP tagged TEM4 with N terminus deleted
Depositing lab: Channing Der. Depositing organization: University of North Carolina at Chapel Hill. Publication: Identification of a novel actin-binding domain within the Rho guanine nucleotide exchange factor TEM4. Mitin N, Rossman KL, Der CJ. PLoS One. 2012;7(7):e41876. doi: 10.1371/journal.pone.0041876. Epub 2012 Jul 24. PubMed 22911862.
Backbone
  Vector backbone: pEGFP-C2
  Backbone manufacturer: Clontech
  Backbone size w/o insert (bp): 4700
  Total vector size (bp): 7880
  Vector type: Mammalian Expression
  Selectable markers: Neomycin (select with G418)
Growth in bacteria
  Bacterial resistance: Kanamycin, 50 μg/mL
  Growth temperature: 37°C
  Growth strain: DH5alpha
  Copy number: Unknown
Gene/Insert
  Gene/Insert name: TEM4 (alt names: ARHGEF17; P164RHOGEF)
  Species: H. sapiens (human)
  Insert size (bp): 3180
  Mutation: Deleted N Terminus up to aa 1002
  GenBank ID: NM_014786.3 NP_055601.2
  Entrez Gene: ARHGEF17 (a.k.a. P164RHOGEF, TEM4, p164-RhoGEF)
  Promoter: CMV
  Tag / fusion protein: EGFP (N terminal on backbone)
  Cloning method: Restriction Enzyme; 5′ cloning site XhoI (not destroyed); 3′ cloning site EcoRI (not destroyed)
  Sequencing primers: 5′ EGFP-C (5'-CATGGTCCTGCTGGAGTTCGTG-3'); 3′ SV40pA-R (5'-GAAATTTGTGATGCTATTGC-3')
Terms and licenses: Academic/Nonprofit Terms; Industry Terms: Not Available to Industry
How to cite: pEGFP TEM4 DEL NTERM was a gift from Channing Der (Addgene plasmid # 58894 ; http://n2t.net/addgene:58894 ; RRID:Addgene_58894)
