[The description below was written by a language model from this plasmid's Addgene catalogue record.]
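Description:
pEGFP TEM4 DEL NTERM is a mammalian expression plasmid built on the Clontech pEGFP-C2 backbone, about 7.9 kb in total with a roughly 3.2 kb insert. It is propagated in E. coli under kanamycin selection, and it carries a neomycin resistance marker so that transfected mammalian cells can be selected with G418. In this backbone family a single kanamycin/neomycin resistance gene normally serves both purposes. No feature table accompanies the record, so the origin of replication and polyadenylation elements are not itemised, although the listed reverse sequencing primer implies an SV40 polyadenylation signal downstream of the insert.

The payload is a truncated form of human TEM4, also known as ARHGEF17 or p164-RhoGEF, a Rho family guanine nucleotide exchange factor. The N-terminal region up to amino acid 1002 has been deleted, leaving the remaining C-terminal portion of the protein. This fragment was cloned between the XhoI and EcoRI sites, both of which are preserved, placing it in frame downstream of the backbone's EGFP. The CMV promoter therefore drives strong constitutive expression of a fusion protein with EGFP at the N terminus.

The construct is intended for expressing fluorescently tagged, N-terminally deleted TEM4 in mammalian cells. The associated study concerned identification of an actin-binding domain in TEM4, so this plasmid most plausibly serves as a deletion mutant for comparing the localisation or behaviour of truncated and full-length protein. The record itself does not state which functional domains are retained or lost in the truncation.
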