>Addgene plasmid #58894 | pEGFP TEM4 DEL NTERM | addgene partial sequence | sequence record 95509 | EGFP-C 5'-CATGGTCCTGCTGGAGTTCGTG-3'
CTCTCGGCATGGACGAGCTGTACAAGTACTCAGATCTCGAGGACGTCACCAAGCAGTACATGCTGAACCT
GCACTCCGGTGAGGTCCCTGCCCCAGTGCCAGTGGACATGCCCTGCTTGCCTCTGGCTGCACCGCCCTCT
GCTGAGGCCAAGCCCCCTGAGGCAGCTCGGCCTGCAGATGAGCCTACCCCTGCCAGCAAGTGCTGCAGCA
AGCCACAGGTGGACATGCGGAAGCACGTGGCCATGACCCTGCTGGACACAGAGCAGTCGTATGTGGAGTC
GCTGCGCACCCTGATGCAGGGCTACATGCAGCCGCTGAAGCAGCCAGAGAACTCCGTGCTCTGTGACCCT
TCACTGGTGGACGAGATCTTCGACCAGATCCCCGAGCTCCTGGAGCACCACGAGCAATTCCTGGAGCAGG
TTCGGCACTGCATGCAGACCTGGCATGCCCAGCAGAAGGTGGGAGCCCTGCTCGTCCAGTCGTTCTCCAA
GGATGTCCTAGTAAACATCTATTCTGCCTATATCGATAACTTCCTCAATGCAAAGGATGCTGTGCGTGTG
GCCAAGGAGGCGAGGCCTGCCTTTCTCAAGTTCCTAGAGCAAAGCATGCGTGAGAACAAGGAGAAGCAGG
CGCTGTCTGACCTCATGATCAAGCCTGTGCAGCGGATCCCACGCTACGAGCTTCTGGTGAAGGACCTCCT
GAAGCATACACCTGAGGACCACCCGGACCATCCACTCCTGCTGGAGGCGCAGCGGAACATCAAGCAGGTG
GCTGAGCGCATCAACAAGGGTGTGCGGAGTGCCGAGGAGGCGGAGCGCCATGCCCGTGTGCTGCAGGAGA
TAGAGGCTCACATCGAGGGCATGGAGGATCTCCAGGCCCCTCTGCGGCGGTTCCTGAGACAGGAGATGGT
CATTGAAGTGAAGGCGATCGGTGGCAAGAAGGACCGGTCTCTCTTCCTGTTCACGGACCTCATCGTCTGC
ACCACTCTGAAGCGAAAGTCAGGCTCCCTGCGGCGCAGCTCCATGAGCCTGTACACGGCAGCCAGTGTCA
TTGACACAGCC
