>Addgene plasmid #58894 | pEGFP TEM4 DEL NTERM | addgene partial sequence | sequence record 95513 | SV40pA-R 5'-GAAATTTGTGATGCTATTGC-3'
TTATAAGCTGCAATAAACAAGTTAACAACAACAATTGCATTCATTTTATGTTTCAGGTTCAGGGGGAGGT
GTGGGAGGTTTTTTAAAGCAAGTAAAACCTCTACAAATGTGGTATGGCTGATTATGATCAGTTATCTAGA
TCCGGTGGATCCCGGGCCCGCGGTACCGTCGACTGCAGAATTCCCCAGCCTTCCTGCTGCCCTCCAGAAA
ACCCTCCAAATATTGCACATGGCCCTCCCCAGCCCCGTGGGGTCCAGACCCAGCTGTGTCTTTGGTAGAA
GCTCCAGGGTCAGAGGTCCTGGTCAGCCCACATGTCCCCCACCCGATCATGACTGGAAGCACCGGGGCAG
CCAGAGGGTCGGGAGAAGCCATGGCCTGGCTGGCCAGTGGGTGTTCCATCAGGAATGCTTCCGCGAAGAC
AAGGCAGAGCCCACGCAGGCACATGTGTGCCCCTGGCTGGATACTCCTGGTCAAAGTCTGCGTGTGGGCT
AGGGAGAGGCAAGCAGGCTGAAGGCAGGTGGGCGGGCGAGTCCTGGGCCACGGCAGACAGGGTCACACCC
TCCACAGGAGGAGGTGGTTTGTGCTGTCGTCTCGACCCACAGTCTCACTGCTGCTGCCGCCCCCACTGCT
GAGTCGGAAGTCCTCATAGCCATCACCTCCACTGATAACCAGCATTTTAGGCCTGGCAGGGGCGGGGCCT
CGGTGCCAAGGGGAGTCCCGGTGCTCCAGTGATGGCAGCTTCTCGGGGCCTGTGTCTGGGGGAGGTGGTG
GGGTTGGGCAGAGCAGGTTGAAGCCATCTGGCAGCTGGACTGCAGCCAAGAAGCGGACGTGGCCGGTGTG
TCCCTGGCCGAGGCCTGTGGGACTGAGTGGTGCCCGTGGGCAGCTGACAGTACCGGGCGAAGTGGGCATG
GTGAGGACGACACCAGCACTGGTGCCCACCCACAGCAGCTCCTCACACACCAGCAGCGCTGTGATTCGCA
